>Addgene plasmid #208672 | pDisplay-GRAB_CCK1.0 | addgene full sequence | sequence record 419239 | Addgene NGS Result
GCGCGCGTTGACATTGATTATTGACTAGTTATTAATAGTAATCAATTACGGGGTCATTAGTTCATAGCCC
ATATATGGAGTTCCGCGTTACATAACTTACGGTAAATGGCCCGCCTGGCTGACCGCCCAACGACCCCTGC
CCATTGACGTCAATAATGACGTATGTTCCCATAGTAACGCCAATAGGGACTTTCCATTGACGTCAATGGG
TGGAGTATTTACGGTAAACTGCCCACTTGGCAGTACATCAAGTGTATCATATGCCAAGTACGCCCCCTAT
TGACGTCAATGACGGTAAATGGCCCGCCTGGCATTATGCCCAGTACATGACCTTATGGGACTTTCCTACT
TGGCAGTACATCTACGTATTAGTCATCGCTATTACCATGGTGATGCGGTTTTGGCAGTACATCAATGGGC
GTGGATAGCGGTTTGACTCACGGGGATTTCCAAGTCTCCACCCCATTGACGTCAATGGGAGTTTGTTTTG
GCACCAAAATCAACGGGACTTTCCAAAATGTCGTAACAACTCCGCCCCATTGACGCAAATGGGCGGTAGG
CGTGTACGGTGGGAGGTCTATATAAGCAGAGCTCTCTGGCTAACTAGAGAACCCACTGCTTACTGGCTTA
TCGAAATTAATACGACTCACTATAGGGAGACCCAAGCTTGGTACCGAGCTCGGATCCACTAGTAACGGCC
GCCAGTGTGCTGGAATTCGGCTTGGGGATATCCACCATGGAGACAGACACACTCCTGCTATGGGTACTGC
TGCTCTGGGTTCCAGGTTCCACTGGTGACACAAGTTTGTACAAAAAAGTTGGCACCACCGGTGAGCTGCT
AAAGCTGAACCGGAGCGTGCAGGGAACCGGACCCGGGCCGGGGGCTTCCCTGTGCCGCCCGGGGGCGCCT
CTCCTCAACAGCAGCAGTGTGGGCAACCTCAGCTGCGAGCCCCCTCGCATTCGCGGAGCCGGGACACGAG
AATTGGAGCTGGCCATTAGAATCACTCTTTACGCAGTGATCTTCCTGATGAGCGTTGGAGGAAATATGCT
CATCATCGTGGTCCTGGGACTGAGCCGCCGCCTGAGGACTGTCACCAATGCCTTCCTCCTCTCACTGGCA
GTCAGCGACCTCCTGCTGGCTGTGGCTTGCATGCCCTTCACCCTCCTGCCCAATGTCATGGGCACATGGA
TCTTTGGCACCGTCATCTGCAAGGCGGTTTCCTACCTCATGGGGGTGTCTGTGAGTGTGTCTACGCTAAG
CCTCGTGGCCATCGCACTGGAGCGGTACAGCGCCATCTGCCGACCAGGCCAGGCACGAGTGTGGCAGACG
CGCTCCCACGCGGCTCGCGTGATTGTAGCCACGTGGCTGCTGTCCGGACTACTCATGGTGCCCTACCCCG
TGTACACTGTCGTGCAACCAGTGGGGCCTCGTGTGCTGCAGTGCGTGCATCGCTGGCCCAGTGCGCGGGT
CCGCCAGACCTGGTCCGTACTGCTGCTTCTGCTCTTGTTCTTCATCCCGGGTGTGGTTATGGCCGTGGCC
TACGGGCTTATCTCTCGCGAGCTCTACTTAGGGCTTCGCCTTCCGCCGGGGGGCACCGAGCGCAGGCCCA
ACGGTCTGGGCCCCGAGCGCAGCGCGGGCCCGGGGGGCGCAGAGGCCGAACCGCTGCCCACCCAGCTCAA
CGGCGCCCCTGGCGAGCCCGCGCCGGCCGGGCCGCGCGACACCGACGCGCTGGACCTGGAGGAGGGAGGA
AACGTCTATATCAAGGCCGACAAGCAGAAGAACGGCATCAAGGCGACTTTCGTGATCCGCCACAACATCG
AGGACGGCGGCGTGCAGCTCGCCAGCCACTACCAGCAGAACACCCCCATCGGCGACGGCCCCGTGCTGCT
GCCCGACAACCACTACCTGAGCGTGCAGTCCAAACTTTCGAAAGACCCCAACGAGAAGCGCGATCACATG
GTCCTGCTGGAGTTCGTGACCGCCGCCGGGATCACTCTCGGCATGGACGAGCTGTACAAGGGCGGTACCG
GAGGGAGCATGGTGAGAAAGGGCGAGGAGCTGTTCACCGGGGTGGTGCCCATCCTGGTCGAGCTGGACGG
CGACGTAAACGGCCACAAGTTCAGCGTGCACGGCGAGGGTGAGGGCGATGCCACCTTGGGCAAGCTGACC
CTGAAGTTCATCTGCACCACCGGCAAGCTGCCCGTGCCCTGGCCCACCCTCGTGACCACCCTGACCTACG
GCGTGCAGTGCTTCAGCCGCTACCCCGACCACATGAAGCAGCACGACTTCTTCAAGTCCGCCATGCCCGA
AGGCTACATCCAGGAGCGCACCATCTTCTTCAAGGACGACGGCAACTACAAGACCCGCGCCGAGGTGAAG
TTCGAGGGCGACACCCTGGTGAACCGCATCGAGCTGAAGGGCATCGACTTCAAGGAGGACGGCAACATCC
TGGGGCACAAGCTGGAGTACAACACCGGAGCAGGCGCAAAGCTGCTGGCTAAGAAGCGCGTGGTGCGAAT
GTTGCTGGTGATCGTTGTGCTTTTTTTTCTGTGTTGGTTGCCAGTTTATAGTGCCAACACGTGGCGCGCC
TTTGATGGCCCGGGTGCACACCGAGCACTCTCGGGTGCTCCTATCTCCTTCATTCACTTGCTGAGCTACG
CCTCGGCCTGTGTCAACCCCCTGGTCTACTGCTTCATGCACCGTCGCTTTCGCCAGGCCTGCCTGGAAAC
TTGCGCTCGCTGCTGCCCCCGGCCTCCACGAGCTCGCCCCAGGGCTCTTCCCGATGAGGACCCTCCCACT
CCCTCCATTGCTTCGCTGTCCAGGCTTAGCTACACCACCATCAGCACACTGGGCCCTGGCTGAGCTAGCG
CCCCTCTCCCTCCCCCCCCCCTAACGTTACTGGCCGAAGCCGCTTGGAATAAGGCCGGTGTGCGTTTGTC
TATATGTTATTTTCCACCATATTGCCGTCTTTTGGCAATGTGAGGGCCCGGAAACCTGGCCCTGTCTTCT
TGACGAGCATTCCTAGGGGTCTTTCCCCTCTCGCCAAAGGAATGCAAGGTCTGTTGAATGTCGTGAAGGA
AGCAGTTCCTCTGGAAGCTTCTTGAAGACAAACAACGTCTGTAGCGACCCTTTGCAGGCAGCGGAACCCC
CCACCTGGCGACAGGTGCCTCTGCGGCCAACGCCACGTGTATAAGATACACCTGCAAAGGCGGCACAACC
CCAGTGCCACGTTGTGAGTTGGATAGTTGTGGAAAGAGTCAAATGGCTCTCCTCAAGCGTATTCAACAAG
GGGCTGAAGGATGCCCAGAAGGTACCCCATTGTATGGGATCTGATCTGGGGCCTCGGTACACATGCTTTA
CATGTGTTTAGTCGAGGTTAAAAAAACGTCTAGGCCCCCCGAACCACGGGGACGTGGTTTTCCTTTGAAA
AACACGATGATAATATGGCCACAACCATGGTGAGCAAGGGCGAGGAGGATAACATGGCCATCATCAAGGA
GTTCATGCGCTTCAAGGTGCACATGGAGGGCTCCGTGAACGGCCACGAGTTCGAGATCGAGGGCGAGGGC
GAGGGCCGCCCCTACGAGGGCACCCAGACCGCCAAGCTGAAGGTGACCAAGGGTGGCCCCCTGCCCTTCG
CCTGGGACATCCTGTCCCCTCAGTTCATGTACGGCTCCAAGGCCTACGTGAAGCACCCCGCCGACATCCC
CGACTACTTGAAGCTGTCCTTCCCCGAGGGCTTCAAGTGGGAGCGCGTGATGAACTTCGAGGACGGCGGC
GTGGTGACCGTGACCCAGGACTCCTCCCTGCAGGACGGCGAGTTCATCTACAAGGTGAAGCTGCGCGGCA
CCAACTTCCCCTCCGACGGCCCCGTAATGCAGAAGAAGACCATGGGCTGGGAGGCCTCCTCCGAGCGGAT
GTACCCCGAGGACGGCGCCCTGAAGGGCGAGATCAAGCAGAGGCTGAAGCTGAAGGACGGCGGCCACTAC
GACGCTGAGGTCAAGACCACCTACAAGGCCAAGAAGCCCGTGCAGCTGCCCGGCGCCTACAACGTCAACA
TCAAGTTGGACATCACCTCCCACAACGAGGACTACACCATCGTGGAACAGTACGAACGCGCCGAGGGCCG
CCACTCCACCGGCGGCATGGACGAGCTGTACAAGGATGGTAAAAAGAAGAAAAAGAAGTCAAAGACAAAG
TGTGTAATTATGTAAGTCGACGAACAAAAACTCATCTCAGAAGAGGATCTGAATGCTGTGGGCCAGGACA
CGCAGGAGGTCATCGTGGTGCCACACTCCTTGCCCTTTAAGGTGGTGGTGATCTCAGCCATCCTGGCCCT
GGTGGTGCTCACCATCATCTCCCTTATCATCCTCATCATGCTTTGGCAGAAGAAGCCACGTTAGGCGGCC
GCTCGAGATCAGCCTCGACTGTGCCTTCTAGTTGCCAGCCATCTGTTGTTTGCCCCTCCCCCGTGCCTTC
CTTGACCCTGGAAGGTGCCACTCCCACTGTCCTTTCCTAATAAAATGAGGAAATTGCATCGCATTGTCTG
AGTAGGTGTCATTCTATTCTGGGGGGTGGGGTGGGGCAGGACAGCAAGGGGGAGGATTGGGAAGACAATA
GCAGGCATGCTGGGGATGCGGTGGGCTCTATGGCTTCTGAGGCGGAAAGAACCAGTGGCGGTAATACGGT
TATCCACAGAATCGGGGGATAACGCAGGAAAGAACATGTGAGCAAAAGGCCAGCAAAAGGCCAGGAACCG
TAAAAAGGCCGCGTTGCTGGCGTTTTTCCATAGGCTCCGCCCCCCTGACGAGCATCACAAAAATCGACGC
TCAAGTCAGAGGTGGCGAAACCCGACAGGACTATAAAGATACCAGGCGTTTCCCCCTGGAAGCTCCCTCG
TGCGCTCTCCTGTTCCGACCCTGCCGCTTACCGGATACCTGTCCGCCTTTCTCCCTTCGGGAAGCGTGGC
GCTTTCTCATAGCTCACGCTGTAGGTATCTCAGTTCGGTGTAGGTCGTTCGCTCCAAGCTGGGCTGTGTG
CACGAACCCCCCGTTCAGCCCGACCGCTGCGCCTTATCCGGTAACTATCGTCTTGAGTCCAACCCGGTAA
GACGCGACTTATCGCCACTGGCAGCAGCCACTGGTAACAGGATTAGCAGAGCGAGGTATGTAGGCGGTGC
TACAGAGTTCTTGAAGTGGTGGCCTAACTACGGCTACACTAGAAGAACAGTATTTGGTATCTGCGCTCTG
CTGAAGCCAGTTACCTTCGGAAAAAGAGTTGGTAGCTCTTGATCCGGCAAACAAACCACCGCTGGTAGCG
GTGGTTTTTTTGTTTGCAAGCAGCAGATTACGCGCAGAAAAAAAGGATCTCAAGAAGATCCTTTGATCTT
TTCTACGGGGTCTGACGCTCAGTGGAACGAAAACTCACGTTAAGGGATTTTGGTCATGAGATTATCAAAA
AGGATCTTCACCTAGATCCTTTTAAATTAAAAATGAAGTTTTAAATCAATCTAAAGTATATATGAGTAAC
CTGAGGCTATGGCAGGGCCTGCCGCCCCGACGTTGGCTGCGAGCCCTGGGCCTTCACCCGAACTTGGGGG
GTGGGGTGGGGAAAAGGAAGAAACGCGGGCGTATTGGCCCCAATGGGGTCTCGGTGGGGTATCGACAGAG
TGCCAGCCCTGGGACCGAACCCCGCGTTTATGAACAAACGACCCAACACCGTGCGTTTTATTCTGTCTTT
TTATTGCCGTCATAGCGCGGGTTCCTTCCGGTATTGTCTCCTTCCGTGTTTCAGTTAGCCTCCCCCTAGG
GTGGGCGAAGAACTCCAGCATGAGATCCCCGCGCTGGAGGATCATCCAGCCGGCGTCCCGGAAAACGATT
CCGAAGCCCAACCTTTCATAGAAGGCGGCGGTGGAATCGAAATCTCGTGATGGCAGGTTGGGCGTCGCTT
GGTCGGTCATTTCGAACCCCAGAGTCCCGCTCAGAAGAACTCGTCAAGAAGGCGATAGAAGGCGATGCGC
TGCGAATCGGGAGCGGCGATACCGTAAAGCACGAGGAAGCGGTCAGCCCATTCGCCGCCAAGCTCTTCAG
CAATATCACGGGTAGCCAACGCTATGTCCTGATAGCGGTCCGCCACACCCAGCCGGCCACAGTCGATGAA
TCCAGAAAAGCGGCCATTTTCCACCATGATATTCGGCAAGCAGGCATCGCCATAGGTCACGACGAGATCC
TCGCCGTCGGGCATGCTCGCCTTGAGCCTGGCGAACAGTTCGGCTGGCGCGAGCCCCTGATGCTCTTCGT
CCAGATCATCCTGATCGACAAGACCGGCTTCCATCCGAGTACGTGCTCGCTCGATGCGATGTTTCGCTTG
GTGGTCGAATGGGCAGGTAGCCGGATCAAGCGTATGCAGCCGCCGCATTGCATCAGCCATGATGGATACT
TTCTCGGCAGGAGCAAGGTGAGATGACAGGAGATCCTGCCCCGGCACTTCGCCCAATAGCAGCCAGTCCC
TTCCCGCTTCAGTGACAACGTCGAGCACAGCTGCGCAAGGAACGCCCGTCGTGGCCAGCCACGATAGCCG
CGCTGCCTCGTCTTGCAGTTCATTCAGGGCACCGGACAGGTCGGTCTTGACAAAAAGAACCGGGCGCCCC
TGCGCTGACAGCCGGAACACGGCGGCATCAGAGCAGCCGATTGTCTGTTGTGCCCAGTCATAGCCGAATA
GCCTCTCCACCCAAGCGGCCGGAGAACCTGCGTGCAATCCATCTTGTTCAATCATGCGAAACGATCCTCA
TCCTGTCTCTTGATCGATCTTTGCAAAAGCCTAGGCCTCCAAAAAAGCCTCCTCACTACTTCTGGAATAG
CTCAGAGGCCGGGCCTCGGCCTCTGCATAAATAAAAAAAATTAGTCAGCCATGGGGCGGAGAATGGGCGG
AACTGGGCGGAGTTAGGGGCGGAATGGGCGGAGTTAGGGGCGGGACTATGGTTGCTGACTAATTGAGATG
CATGCTTTGCATACTTCTGCCTGCTGGGGAGCCTGGGGACTTTCCACACCTGGTTGCTGACTAATTGAGA
TGCATGCTTTGCATACTTCTGCCTGCTGGGGAGCCTGGGGACTTTCCACACCCTAACTGACACACATTCC
ACAGCTGGTTCTTTCCGCCTCAGGACTCTTCCTTTTTCAATAAATCAATCTAAAGTATATATGAGTAAAC
TTGGTCTGACAGTTACCAATGCTTAATCAGTGAGGCACCTATCTCAGCGATCTGTCTATTTCGTTCATCC
ATAGTTGCCTGACTCCCCGTCGTGTAGATAACTACGATACGGGAGGGCTTACCATCTGGCCCCAGTGCTG
CAATGATACCGCGAGACCCACGCTCACCGGCTCCAGATTTATCAGCAATAAACCAGCCAGCCGGAAGGGC
CGAGCGCAGAAGTGGTCCTGCAACTTTATCCGCCTCCATCCAGTCTATTAATTGTTGCCGGGAAGCTAGA
GTAAGTAGTTCGCCAGTTAATAGTTTGCGCAACGTTGTTGCCATTGCTACAGGCATCGTGGTGTCACGCT
CGTCGTTTGGTATGGCTTCATTCAGCTCCGGTTCCCAACGATCAAGGCGAGTTACATGATCCCCCATGTT
GTGCAAAAAAGCGGTTAGCTCCTTCGGTCCTCCGATCGTTGTCAGAAGTAAGTTGGCCGCAGTGTTATCA
CTCATGGTTATGGCAGCACTGCATAATTCTCTTACTGTCATGCCATCCGTAAGATGCTTTTCTGTGACTG
GTGAGTACTCAACCAAGTCATTCTGAGAATAGTGTATGCGGCGACCGAGTTGCTCTTGCCCGGCGTCAAT
ACGGGATAATACCGCGCCACATAGCAGAACTTTAAAAGTGCTCATCATTGGAAAACGTTCTTCGGGGCGA
AAACTCTCAAGGATCTTACCGCTGTTGAGATCCAGTTCGATGTAACCCACTCGTGCACCCAACTGATCTT
CAGCATCTTTTACTTTCACCAGCGTTTCTGGGTGAGCAAAAACAGGAAGGCAAAATGCCGCAAAAAAGGG
AATAAGGGCGACACGGAAATGTTGAATACTCATACTCTTCCTTTTTCAATATTATTGAAGCATTTATCAG
GGTTATTGTCTCATGAGCGGATACATATTTGAATGTATTTAGAAAAATAAACAAATAGGGGTTCCGCGCA
CATTTCCCCGAAAAGTGCCACCTG
[124 nt withheld, positions 8215-8338]
C
[91 nt withheld, positions 8340-8430]
A
[49 nt withheld, positions 8432-8480]
CCTTTGACGTTGGAGTCCACGTTCTTT
[37 nt withheld, positions 8508-8544]
ACCCTATCTCGGTCTATTCTTTTGATTTATAAGGGATTTTGCCGATTTCGGCCTATTGGTTAAAAAATGA
GCTGATTTAACAAAAATTTAACGCGAATTTTAACAAAATATTAACGCTTACAATTTAC
Features (pLannotate 1.2.2; 23 found; start..end, strand, type, name):
     10..389     +  enhancer       CMV enhancer: human cytomegalovirus immediate early enhancer
    390..593     +  promoter       CMV promoter: human cytomegalovirus (CMV) immediate early promoter
    589..622     +  LTR            5' LTR (truncated) (fragment): truncated 5' long terminal repeat (LTR) from HIV-1
    638..656     +  promoter       T7 promoter: promoter for bacteriophage T7 RNA polymerase
    737..799     +  sig_peptide    Igκ leader: leader sequence from mouse immunoglobulin κ light chain
    801..818     +  protein_bind   attB1 (fragment): mutant version of attB; core recombination site for the Gateway® BP reaction BP Clonase™
   1751..2473    +  CDS            cEGFP: cEGFP is a basic (constitutively fluorescent) green fluorescent protein published in 2008, derived from Aequorea victoria.
   2871..3456    +  misc_feature   IRES2: internal ribosome entry site (IRES) of the encephalomyocarditis virus (EMCV)
   3457..4164    +  CDS            mCherry: mCherry is a basic (constitutively fluorescent) red fluorescent protein published in 2004, derived from Discosoma sp.. It is reported to be a very rapidly-maturing monomer with low acid sensitivity.
   4165..4215    +  CDS            K-Ras (fragment): human small GTPase proto-oncoprotein
   4255..4401    +  CDS            PDGFRβ TM domain: transmembrane domain from platelet derived growth factor receptor beta
   4429..4653    +  polyA_signal   bGH poly(A) signal: bovine growth hormone polyadenylation signal
   4657..4675    +  promoter       SV40 promoter (fragment): SV40 enhancer and early promoter
   4785..5373    -  rep_origin     ori: high-copy-number ColE1/pMB1/pBR322/pUC origin of replication
   5595..5611    +  polyA_signal   bGH poly(A) signal (fragment): bovine growth hormone polyadenylation signal
   5702..5749    -  polyA_signal   HSV TK poly(A) signal: herpes simplex virus thymidine kinase polyadenylation signal (Cole and Stacy, 1985)
   5808..5960    -  CDS            ble (fragment): BLE_KLEPN - Experimental evidence at protein level: Swiss-Prot protein existence level 1. Binding protein with a strong affinity to the bleomycin family of antibiotics. Binds to CL990; an antimitotic-antibiotic compound. From Klebsiella pneumoniae.
   5981..6775    -  CDS            NeoR/KanR: aminoglycoside phosphotransferase from Tn5; aph(3')-II (or nptII); confers resistance to neomycin, kanamycin, and G418 (Geneticin®)
   6810..7163    -  promoter       SV40 promoter: SV40 enhancer and early promoter
   7165..7182    -  promoter       AmpR promoter (fragment): bla
   7223..8083    -  CDS            AmpR: β-lactamase; bla; confers resistance to ampicillin, carbenicillin, and related antibiotics
   8084..8188    -  promoter       AmpR promoter: bla
   8215..8643    +  rep_origin     f1 ori (sequence partly withheld): f1 bacteriophage origin of replication; arrow indicates direction of (+) strand synthesis
