[The description below was written by a language model from this plasmid's Addgene catalogue record and pLannotate feature annotations shown in this document.]
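Description:
pDisplay-GRAB_CCK1.0 is a mammalian expression plasmid built on the Invitrogen pDisplay backbone that expresses GRAB_CCK1.0, a genetically encoded fluorescent sensor for the neuropeptide cholecystokinin (CCK). It is propagated in E. coli as a high-copy plasmid through a ColE1/pUC-type origin with ampicillin selection (AmpR, β-lactamase), and it also carries an f1 origin. An SV40 promoter-driven NeoR/KanR cassette with an HSV TK polyadenylation signal is present and could in principle support G418 selection in mammalian cells, although the record does not describe such use.

Expression is driven by the CMV enhancer and immediate-early promoter, with a T7 promoter lying just upstream of the coding region. The open reading frame begins with the mouse Igκ leader, a signal peptide that directs the protein into the secretory pathway for delivery to the cell surface. The roughly 2.1 kb insert, listed as human in origin, is a GPCR activation-based (GRAB) design. The annotation detects a GFP-derived segment (labelled cEGFP) embedded within it, flanked by unannotated sequence that presumably corresponds to the receptor scaffold, though the record does not name that receptor. In sensors of this class, ligand binding changes the receptor conformation and so alters green fluorescence.

Downstream, an EMCV IRES2 element allows translation of mCherry fused to a K-Ras fragment, probably a membrane-targeting motif, which gives a ligand-independent red marker of expressing cells. The backbone's PDGFRβ transmembrane domain follows this cassette and appears to be vestigial, and transcription ends at the bGH polyadenylation signal. The construct is intended for expressing and characterising the CCK sensor in cultured mammalian cells.
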