Addgene plasmid #208672: pDisplay-GRAB_CCK1.0
Purpose: Expresses the genetically-encoded fluorescent cholecystokinin (CCK) sensor GRAB_CCK1.0 in mammalian cells
Depositing lab: Yulong Li. Depositing organization: Peking University. Publication: A tool kit of highly selective and sensitive genetically encoded neuropeptide sensors. Wang H, Qian T, Zhao Y, Zhuo Y, Wu C, Osakada T, Chen P, Chen Z, Ren H, Yan Y, Geng L, Fu S, Mei L, Li G, Wu L, Jiang Y, Qian W, Zhang L, Peng W, Xu M, Hu J, Jiang M, Chen L, Tang C, Zhu Y, Lin D, Zhou JN, Li Y. Science. 2023 Nov 17;382(6672):eabq8173. doi: 10.1126/science.abq8173. Epub 2023 Nov 17. PubMed 37972184.
Backbone
  Vector backbone: pDisplay
  Backbone manufacturer: Invitrogen
  Backbone size w/o insert (bp): 6546
  Vector type: Mammalian Expression
Growth in bacteria
  Bacterial resistance: Ampicillin, 100 μg/mL
  Growth temperature: 37°C
  Growth strain: DH5alpha
  Copy number: High Copy
Gene/Insert
  Gene/Insert name: GPCR activation based cholecystokinin (CCK) sensor GRAB_CCK1.0 (alt names: GRAB_CCK1.0; CCK1.0)
  Species: H. sapiens (human)
  Insert size (bp): 2127
  Promoter: CMV
  Cloning method: Gibson Cloning
  Sequencing primers: 5′ ATGGGCGGTAGGCGTGTA; 3′ CCTCACATTGCCAAAAGACG
Terms and licenses: Academic/Nonprofit Terms; Industry Terms: Not Available to Industry
Depositor comments: Please visit https://www.biorxiv.org/content/10.1101/2022.03.26.485911v1 for bioRxiv preprint.
How to cite: pDisplay-GRAB_CCK1.0 was a gift from Yulong Li (Addgene plasmid # 208672 ; http://n2t.net/addgene:208672 ; RRID:Addgene_208672)
