>Addgene plasmid #208672 | pDisplay-GRAB_CCK1.0 | depositor partial sequence | sequence record 406510 | GRAB_CCK1.0
ATGGAGACAGACACACTCCTGCTATGGGTACTGCTGCTCTGGGTTCCAGGTTCCACTGGTGACACAAGTT
TGTACAAAAAAGTTGGCACCACCGGTGAGCTGCTAAAGCTGAACCGGAGCGTGCAGGGAACCGGACCCGG
GCCGGGGGCTTCCCTGTGCCGCCCGGGGGCGCCTCTCCTCAACAGCAGCAGTGTGGGCAACCTCAGCTGC
GAGCCCCCTCGCATTCGCGGAGCCGGGACACGAGAATTGGAGCTGGCCATTAGAATCACTCTTTACGCAG
TGATCTTCCTGATGAGCGTTGGAGGAAATATGCTCATCATCGTGGTCCTGGGACTGAGCCGCCGCCTGAG
GACTGTCACCAATGCCTTCCTCCTCTCACTGGCAGTCAGCGACCTCCTGCTGGCTGTGGCTTGCATGCCC
TTCACCCTCCTGCCCAATGTCATGGGCACATGGATCTTTGGCACCGTCATCTGCAAGGCGGTTTCCTACC
TCATGGGGGTGTCTGTGAGTGTGTCTACGCTAAGCCTCGTGGCCATCGCACTGGAGCGGTACAGCGCCAT
CTGCCGACCAGGCCAGGCACGAGTGTGGCAGACGCGCTCCCACGCGGCTCGCGTGATTGTAGCCACGTGG
CTGCTGTCCGGACTACTCATGGTGCCCTACCCCGTGTACACTGTCGTGCAACCAGTGGGGCCTCGTGTGC
TGCAGTGCGTGCATCGCTGGCCCAGTGCGCGGGTCCGCCAGACCTGGTCCGTACTGCTGCTTCTGCTCTT
GTTCTTCATCCCGGGTGTGGTTATGGCCGTGGCCTACGGGCTTATCTCTCGCGAGCTCTACTTAGGGCTT
CGCCTTCCGCCGGGGGGCACCGAGCGCAGGCCCAACGGTCTGGGCCCCGAGCGCAGCGCGGGCCCGGGGG
GCGCAGAGGCCGAACCGCTGCCCACCCAGCTCAACGGCGCCCCTGGCGAGCCCGCGCCGGCCGGGCCGCG
CGACACCGACGCGCTGGACCTGGAGGAGGGAGGAAACGTCTATATCAAGGCCGACAAGCAGAAGAACGGC
ATCAAGGCGACTTTCGTGATCCGCCACAACATCGAGGACGGCGGCGTGCAGCTCGCCAGCCACTACCAGC
AGAACACCCCCATCGGCGACGGCCCCGTGCTGCTGCCCGACAACCACTACCTGAGCGTGCAGTCCAAACT
TTCGAAAGACCCCAACGAGAAGCGCGATCACATGGTCCTGCTGGAGTTCGTGACCGCCGCCGGGATCACT
CTCGGCATGGACGAGCTGTACAAGGGCGGTACCGGAGGGAGCATGGTGAGAAAGGGCGAGGAGCTGTTCA
CCGGGGTGGTGCCCATCCTGGTCGAGCTGGACGGCGACGTAAACGGCCACAAGTTCAGCGTGCACGGCGA
GGGTGAGGGCGATGCCACCTTGGGCAAGCTGACCCTGAAGTTCATCTGCACCACCGGCAAGCTGCCCGTG
CCCTGGCCCACCCTCGTGACCACCCTGACCTACGGCGTGCAGTGCTTCAGCCGCTACCCCGACCACATGA
AGCAGCACGACTTCTTCAAGTCCGCCATGCCCGAAGGCTACATCCAGGAGCGCACCATCTTCTTCAAGGA
CGACGGCAACTACAAGACCCGCGCCGAGGTGAAGTTCGAGGGCGACACCCTGGTGAACCGCATCGAGCTG
AAGGGCATCGACTTCAAGGAGGACGGCAACATCCTGGGGCACAAGCTGGAGTACAACACCGGAGCAGGCG
CAAAGCTGCTGGCTAAGAAGCGCGTGGTGCGAATGTTGCTGGTGATCGTTGTGCTTTTTTTTCTGTGTTG
GTTGCCAGTTTATAGTGCCAACACGTGGCGCGCCTTTGATGGCCCGGGTGCACACCGAGCACTCTCGGGT
GCTCCTATCTCCTTCATTCACTTGCTGAGCTACGCCTCGGCCTGTGTCAACCCCCTGGTCTACTGCTTCA
TGCACCGTCGCTTTCGCCAGGCCTGCCTGGAAACTTGCGCTCGCTGCTGCCCCCGGCCTCCACGAGCTCG
CCCCAGGGCTCTTCCCGATGAGGACCCTCCCACTCCCTCCATTGCTTCGCTGTCCAGGCTTAGCTACACC
ACCATCAGCACACTGGGCCCTGGCTGA
