>Addgene plasmid #208672 | pDisplay-GRAB_CCK1.0 | depositor partial sequence | sequence record 406511 | mCherry-CAAX
ATGGTGAGCAAGGGCGAGGAGGATAACATGGCCATCATCAAGGAGTTCATGCGCTTCAAGGTGCACATGG
AGGGCTCCGTGAACGGCCACGAGTTCGAGATCGAGGGCGAGGGCGAGGGCCGCCCCTACGAGGGCACCCA
GACCGCCAAGCTGAAGGTGACCAAGGGTGGCCCCCTGCCCTTCGCCTGGGACATCCTGTCCCCTCAGTTC
ATGTACGGCTCCAAGGCCTACGTGAAGCACCCCGCCGACATCCCCGACTACTTGAAGCTGTCCTTCCCCG
AGGGCTTCAAGTGGGAGCGCGTGATGAACTTCGAGGACGGCGGCGTGGTGACCGTGACCCAGGACTCCTC
CCTGCAGGACGGCGAGTTCATCTACAAGGTGAAGCTGCGCGGCACCAACTTCCCCTCCGACGGCCCCGTA
ATGCAGAAGAAGACCATGGGCTGGGAGGCCTCCTCCGAGCGGATGTACCCCGAGGACGGCGCCCTGAAGG
GCGAGATCAAGCAGAGGCTGAAGCTGAAGGACGGCGGCCACTACGACGCTGAGGTCAAGACCACCTACAA
GGCCAAGAAGCCCGTGCAGCTGCCCGGCGCCTACAACGTCAACATCAAGTTGGACATCACCTCCCACAAC
GAGGACTACACCATCGTGGAACAGTACGAACGCGCCGAGGGCCGCCACTCCACCGGCGGCATGGACGAGC
TGTACAAGGATGGTAAAAAGAAGAAAAAGAAGTCAAAGACAAAGTGTGTAATTATGTAA
